>Addgene plasmid #107604 | p3E-U6a-U6c-sod2 guide | addgene full sequence | sequence record 212920 | Addgene NGS Result
CTTTCCTGCGTTATCCCCTGATTCTGTGGATAACCGTATTACCGCCTTTGAGTGAGCTGATACCGCTCGC
CGCAGCCGAACGACCGAGCGCAGCGAGTCAGTGAGCGAGGAAGCGGAAGAGCGCCCAATACGCAAACCGC
CTCTCCCCGCGCGTTGGCCGATTCATTAATGCAGCTGGCACGACAGGTTTCCCGACTGGAAAGCGGGCAG
TGAGCGCAACGCAATTAATACGCGTACCGCTAGCCAGGAAGAGTTTGTAGAAACGCAAAAAGGCCATCCG
TCAGGATGGCCTTCTGCTTAGTTTGATGCCTGGCAGTTTATGGCGGGCGTCCTGCCCGCCACCCTCCGGG
CCGTTGCTTCACAACGTTCAAATCCGCTCCCGGCGGATTTGTCCTACTCAGGAGAGCGTTCACCGACAAA
CAACAGATAAAACGAAAGGCCCAGTCTTCCGACTGAGCCTTTCGTTTTATTTGATGCCTGGCAGTTCCCT
ACTCTCGCGTTAACGCTAGCATGGATGTTTTCCCAGTCACGACGTTGTAAAACGACGGCCAGTCTTAAGC
TCGGGCCCTGCAGCTCTAGAGCTCGAATTCTACAGGTCACTAATACCATCTAAGTAGTTGGTTCATAGTG
ACTGCATATGTTGTGTTTTACAGTATTATGTAGTCTGTTTTTTATGCAAAATCTAATTTAATATATTGAT
ATTTATATCATTTTACGTTTCTCGTTCAACTTTCTTGTACAAAGTTGAGATCTATAATTCACTGGCCGTC
GTTTTACGGTACCATCGATGATGATCCAGACATGATAAGATACATTGATGAGTTTGGACAAACCACAACT
AGAATGCAGTGAAAAAAATGCTTTATTTGTGAAATTTGTGATGCTATTGCTTTATTTGTAACCATTATAA
GCTGCAATAAACAAGTTAACAACAACAATTGCATTCATTTTATGTTTCAGGTTCAGGGGGAGGTGTGGGA
GGTTTTTTAAAGCAAGTAAAACCTCTACAAATGTGGTATGGCTGATTATGATCCTCTAGATCCCTTGGGT
AGCAGCGAAGTCGAGGCATTTCTGTCCTGGCTGGTCTAGAGGTCTCTCAGGTTTAAAAAAAGCACCGACT
CGGTGCCACTTTTTCAAGTTGATAACGGACTAGCCTTATTTAAACTTGCTATGCTGTTTCCAGCATAGCT
CTTAAACCCGTGGCTGTTCAGGGCTCCGAACTAGGAGCCTGGAGAACTGCTATATAAACCCGGGACTTCT
GGGTATGTTTCTGCCATGTGGTAAGTGGATAAACCTACTTATTCAACTCATTTACCTCAAACATGACAGT
AAACCTCTTCGGGGCAAACCTGCAAACGCTTAAAACCTTCAAAGTTTGAAACCAGCAGTTTTGTAGAGGT
TTACCGTAGTATTTTTGAACTGTAAAGCATATGCAGAGGAAGCTGGTTTTAGGCTTGTGTGATTGGATGA
GTTCTTCTGTGACGTAACTGATCTTTTGTCCTCGTGTCCTTCGCCTTCCCCCACAGGCATGCGCGGACCT
TCCCCCGCCGCAGACCAGAGGACAACATGCTCAGACGCCAGCAAACGGCCCATCGAAACATTCACAGACT
CTCGGATTGGAGAGACCGGGCCCGAGGTCTCTGACTAAAAAAGCACCGACTCGGTGCCACTTTTTCAAGT
TGATAACGGACTAGCCTTATTTAAACTTGCTATGCTGTTTCCAGCATAGCTCTTAAACAAGTCTCCCTTC
AGCCTGCCGAACCAAGAGCTGGAGGGAGAGCTATATATACCAGGGACTTCTGGGTATGTTTTTGGGAGGT
GGTGAGTGACTAAACCACTTATTCAGCTCCCTTAGATCAAGTCTGACCCTATATCATGGTGACATAAACC
TGCAAACTGATAAAACCTGAAGGATCTCAAATCCAGAGTTTGTGTGAGGGATTACCGTGGTAATTTTCAA
ACTGTAAAGCATATGCAAAATTATCTGGTCTTGGCTTGAGTGATTGGGTGTCTCGGTGTGATGCAGGGAC
GTTTTCAGTGACGTGTCCTTCTCCCTCCCCCACAGGCATGCGCAGAACATTTCCCCCCTCCTTGAAGACC
AGAACAAAAGACGCCGAGAGCAGGAAACTCGTCTTACTGAATGACCGAGGCTGGAGAAATCGACCCTAGG
CAACTTTATTATACAAAGTTGGCATTATAAAAAAGCATTGCTTATCAATTTGTTGCAACGAACAGGTCAC
TATCAGTCAAAATAAAATCATTATTTGGAGCTCCATGGTAGCGTTAACGCGGCCGCGATATCCCCTATAG
TGAGTCGTATTACATGGTCATAGCTGTTTCCTGGCAGCTCTGGCCCGTGTCTCAAAATCTCTGATGTTAC
ATTGCACAAGATAAAAATATATCATCATGAACAATAAAACTGTCTGCTTACATAAACAGTAATACAAGGG
GTGTTATGAGCCATATTCAACGGGAAACGTCGAGGCCGCGATTAAATTCCAACATGGATGCTGATTTATA
TGGGTATAAATGGGCTCGCGATAATGTCGGGCAATCAGGTGCGACAATCTATCGCTTGTATGGGAAGCCC
GATGCGCCAGAGTTGTTTCTGAAACATGGCAAAGGTAGCGTTGCCAATGATGTTACAGATGAGATGGTCA
GACTAAACTGGCTGACGGAATTTATGCCTCTTCCGACCATCAAGCATTTTATCCGTACTCCTGATGATGC
ATGGTTACTCACCACTGCGATCCCCGGAAAAACAGCATTCCAGGTATTAGAAGAATATCCTGATTCAGGT
GAAAATATTGTTGATGCGCTGGCAGTGTTCCTGCGCCGGTTGCATTCGATTCCTGTTTGTAATTGTCCTT
TTAACAGCGATCGCGTATTTCGTCTCGCTCAGGCGCAATCACGAATGAATAACGGTTTGGTTGATGCGAG
TGATTTTGATGACGAGCGTAATGGCTGGCCTGTTGAACAAGTCTGGAAAGAAATGCATAAACTTTTGCCA
TTCTCACCGGATTCAGTCGTCACTCATGGTGATTTCTCACTTGATAACCTTATTTTTGACGAGGGGAAAT
TAATAGGTTGTATTGATGTTGGACGAGTCGGAATCGCAGACCGATACCAGGATCTTGCCATCCTATGGAA
CTGCCTCGGTGAGTTTTCTCCTTCATTACAGAAACGGCTTTTTCAAAAATATGGTATTGATAATCCTGAT
ATGAATAAATTGCAGTTTCATTTGATGCTCGATGAGTTTTTCTAATCAGAATTGGTTAATTGGTTGTAAC
ACTGGCAGAGCATTACGCTGACTTGACGGGACGGCGCAAGCTCATGACCAAAATCCCTTAACGTGAGTTA
CGCGTCGTTCCACTGAGCGTCAGACCCCGTAGAAAAGATCAAAGGATCTTCTTGAGATCCTTTTTTTCTG
CGCGTAATCTGCTGCTTGCAAACAAAAAAACCACCGCTACCAGCGGTGGTTTGTTTGCCGGATCAAGAGC
TACCAACTCTTTTTCCGAAGGTAACTGGCTTCAGCAGAGCGCAGATACCAAATACTGTTCTTCTAGTGTA
GCCGTAGTTAGGCCACCACTTCAAGAACTCTGTAGCACCGCCTACATACCTCGCTCTGCTAATCCTGTTA
CCAGTGGCTGCTGCCAGTGGCGATAAGTCGTGTCTTACCGGGTTGGACTCAAGACGATAGTTACCGGATA
AGGCGCAGCGGTCGGGCTGAACGGGGGGTTCGTGCACACAGCCCAGCTTGGAGCGAACGACCTACACCGA
ACTGAGATACCTACAGCGTGAGCTATGAGAAAGCGCCACGCTTCCCGAAGGGAGAAAGGCGGACAGGTAT
CCGGTAAGCGGCAGGGTCGGAACAGGAGAGCGCACGAGGGAGCTTCCAGGGGGAAACGCCTGGTATCTTT
ATAGTCCTGTCGGGTTTCGCCACCTCTGACTTGAGCGTCGATTTTTGTGATGCTCGTCAGGGGGGCGGAG
CCTATGGAAAAACGCCAGCAACGCGGCCTTTTTACGGTTCCTGGCCTTTTGCTGGCCTTTTGCTCACATG
TT
Features (pLannotate 1.2.2; 15 found; start..end, strand, type, name):
    121..213     +  CDS            lacI (fragment): lac repressor; lacI; The lac repressor binds to the lac operator to inhibit transcription in E. coli. This inhibition can be relieved by adding lactose or isopropyl-β-D-thiogalactopyranoside (IPTG).
    268..295     -  terminator     rrnB T2 terminator: transcription terminator T2 from the E. coli rrnB gene
    427..470     +  terminator     rrnB T1 terminator: Escherichia coli rrnB; transcription terminator T1 from the E. coli rrnB gene
    517..553     -  CDS            lacZα (fragment): LacZα fragment of β-galactosidase; lacZ fragment
    624..747     -  protein_bind   attR3: mutant version of attR; recombination site for the Gateway® LR reaction LR Clonase™
    757..777     +  CDS            lacZα (fragment): LacZα fragment of β-galactosidase; lacZ fragment
    793..927     -  polyA_signal   SV40 poly(A) signal: SV40 polyadenylation signal
    950..1033    -  CDS            large T antigen (fragment): large T antigen from SV40 (simian virus 40)
   1112..1179    -  misc_RNA       tracrRNA (fragment): trans-activating CRISPR RNA for the Streptococcus pyogenes CRISPR/Cas9 system
   1653..1720    -  misc_RNA       tracrRNA (fragment): trans-activating CRISPR RNA for the Streptococcus pyogenes CRISPR/Cas9 system
   2171..2191    -  protein_bind   attB3: mutant version of attB; core recombination site for the Gateway® BP reaction BP Clonase™
   2182..2267    -  protein_bind   attL1 (fragment): mutant version of attL; recombination site for the Gateway® LR reaction LR Clonase™
   2304..2322    -  promoter       T7 promoter: promoter for bacteriophage T7 RNA polymerase
   2456..3265    +  CDS            KanR: aminoglycoside phosphotransferase; aph(3')-Ia; confers resistance to kanamycin in bacteria or G418 (Geneticin®) in eukaryotes
   3412..4000    +  rep_origin     ori: high-copy-number ColE1/pMB1/pBR322/pUC origin of replication
