>Addgene plasmid #107604 | p3E-U6a-U6c-sod2 guide | depositor full sequence | sequence record 217001 | p3E-U6a-U6c-sod2 guide sequence 4062 bps
CTTTCCTGCGTTATCCCCTGATTCTGTGGATAACCGTATTACCGCCTTTGAGTGAGCTGATACCGCTCGC
CGCAGCCGAACGACCGAGCGCAGCGAGTCAGTGAGCGAGGAAGCGGAAGAGCGCCCAATACGCAAACCGC
CTCTCCCCGCGCGTTGGCCGATTCATTAATGCAGCTGGCACGACAGGTTTCCCGACTGGAAAGCGGGCAG
TGAGCGCAACGCAATTAATACGCGTACCGCTAGCCAGGAAGAGTTTGTAGAAACGCAAAAAGGCCATCCG
TCAGGATGGCCTTCTGCTTAGTTTGATGCCTGGCAGTTTATGGCGGGCGTCCTGCCCGCCACCCTCCGGG
CCGTTGCTTCACAACGTTCAAATCCGCTCCCGGCGGATTTGTCCTACTCAGGAGAGCGTTCACCGACAAA
CAACAGATAAAACGAAAGGCCCAGTCTTCCGACTGAGCCTTTCGTTTTATTTGATGCCTGGCAGTTCCCT
ACTCTCGCGTTAACGCTAGCATGGATGTTTTCCCAGTCACGACGTTGTAAAACGACGGCCAGTCTTAAGC
TCGGGCCCTGCAGCTCTAGAGCTCGAATTCTACAGGTCACTAATACCATCTAAGTAGTTGATTCATAGTG
ACTGCATATGTTGTGTTTTACAGTATTATGTAGTCTGTTTTTTATGCAAAATCTAATTTAATATATTGAT
ATTTATATCATTTTACGTTTCTCGTTCAACTTTCTTGTACAAAGTTGAGATCTATAATTCACTGGCCGTC
GTTTTACGGTACCATCGATGATGATCCAGACATGATAAGATACATTGATGAGTTTGGACAAACCACAACT
AGAATGCAGTGAAAAAAATGCTTTATTTGTGAAATTTGTGATGCTATTGCTTTATTTGTAACCATTATAA
GCTGCAATAAACAAGTTAACAACAACAATTGCATTCATTTTATGTTTCAGGTTCAGGGGGAGGTGTGGGA
GGTTTTTTAAAGCAAGTAAAACCTCTACAAATGTGGTATGGCTGATTATGATCCTCTAGATCCCTTGGGT
AGCAGCGAAGTCGAGGCATTTCTGTCCTGGCTGGTCTAGAGGTCTCTCAGGTTTAAAAAAAGCACCGACT
CGGTGCCACTTTTTCAAGTTGATAACGGACTAGCCTTATTTAAACTTGCTATGCTGTTTCCAGCATAGCT
CTTAAACCCGTGGCTGTTCAGGGCTCCGAACTAGGAGCCTGGAGAACTGCTATATAAACCCGGGACTTCT
GGGTATGTTTCTGCCATGTGGTAAGTGGATAAACCTACTTATTCAACTCATTTACCTCAAACATGACAGT
AAACCTCTTCGGGGCAAACCTGCAAACGCTTAAAACCTTCAAAGTTTGAAACCAGCAGTTTTGTAGAGGT
TTACCGTAGTATTTTTGAACTGTAAAGCATATGCAGAGGAAGCTGGTTTTAGGCTTGTGTGATTGGATGA
GTTCTTCTGTGACGTAACTGATCTTTTGTCCTCGTGTCCTTCGCCTTCCCCCACAGGCATGCGCGGACCT
TCCCCCGCCGCAGACCAGAGGACAACATGCTCAGACGCCAGCAAACGGCCCATCGAAACATTCACAGACT
CTCGGATTGGAGAGACCGGGCCCGAGGTCTCTGACTAAAAAAGCACCGACTCGGTGCCACTTTTTCAAGT
TGATAACGGACTAGCCTTATTTAAACTTGCTATGCTGTTTCCAGCATAGCTCTTAAACAAGTCTCCCTTC
AGCCTGCCGAACCAAGAGCTGGAGGGAGAGCTATATATACCAGGGACTTCTGGGTATGTTTTTGGGAGGT
GGTGAGTGACTAAACCACTTATTCAGCTCCCTTAGATCAAGTCTGACCCTATATCATGGTGACATAAACC
TGCAAACTGATAAAACCTGAAGGATCTCAAATCCAGAGTTTGTGTGAGGGATTACCGTGGTAATTTTCAA
ACTGTAAAGCATATGCAAAATTATCTGGTCTTGGCTTGAGTGATTGGGTGTCTCGGTGTGATGCAGGGAC
GTTTTCAGTGACGTGTCCTTCTCCCTCCCCCACAGGCATGCGCAGAACATTTCCCCCCTCCTTGAAGACC
AGAACAAAAGACGCCGAGAGCAGGAAACTCGTCTTACTGAATGACCGAGGCTGGAGAAATCGACCCTAGG
CAACTTTATTATACAAAGTTGGCATTATAAAAAAGCATTGCTTATCAATTTGTTGCAACGAACAGGTCAC
TATCAGTCAAAATAAAATCATTATTTGGAGCTCCATGGTAGCGTTAACGCGGCCGCGATATCCCCTATAG
TGAGTCGTATTACATGGTCATAGCTGTTTCCTGGCAGCTCTGGCCCGTGTCTCAAAATCTCTGATGTTAC
ATTGCACAAGATAAAAATATATCATCATGAACAATAAAACTGTCTGCTTACATAAACAGTAATACAAGGG
GTGTTATGAGCCATATTCAACGGGAAACGTCGAGGCCGCGATTAAATTCCAACATGGATGCTGATTTATA
TGGGTATAAATGGGCTCGCGATAATGTCGGGCAATCAGGTGCGACAATCTATCGCTTGTATGGGAAGCCC
GATGCGCCAGAGTTGTTTCTGAAACATGGCAAAGGTAGCGTTGCCAATGATGTTACAGATGAGATGGTCA
GACTAAACTGGCTGACGGAATTTATGCCTCTTCCGACCATCAAGCATTTTATCCGTACTCCTGATGATGC
ATGGTTACTCACCACTGCGATCCCCGGAAAAACAGCATTCCAGGTATTAGAAGAATATCCTGATTCAGGT
GAAAATATTGTTGATGCGCTGGCAGTGTTCCTGCGCCGGTTGCATTCGATTCCTGTTTGTAATTGTCCTT
TTAACAGCGATCGCGTATTTCGTCTCGCTCAGGCGCAATCACGAATGAATAACGGTTTGGTTGATGCGAG
TGATTTTGATGACGAGCGTAATGGCTGGCCTGTTGAACAAGTCTGGAAAGAAATGCATAAACTTTTGCCA
TTCTCACCGGATTCAGTCGTCACTCATGGTGATTTCTCACTTGATAACCTTATTTTTGACGAGGGGAAAT
TAATAGGTTGTATTGATGTTGGACGAGTCGGAATCGCAGACCGATACCAGGATCTTGCCATCCTATGGAA
CTGCCTCGGTGAGTTTTCTCCTTCATTACAGAAACGGCTTTTTCAAAAATATGGTATTGATAATCCTGAT
ATGAATAAATTGCAGTTTCATTTGATGCTCGATGAGTTTTTCTAATCAGAATTGGTTAATTGGTTGTAAC
ACTGGCAGAGCATTACGCTGACTTGACGGGACGGCGCAAGCTCATGACCAAAATCCCTTAACGTGAGTTA
CGCGTCGTTCCACTGAGCGTCAGACCCCGTAGAAAAGATCAAAGGATCTTCTTGAGATCCTTTTTTTCTG
CGCGTAATCTGCTGCTTGCAAACAAAAAAACCACCGCTACCAGCGGTGGTTTGTTTGCCGGATCAAGAGC
TACCAACTCTTTTTCCGAAGGTAACTGGCTTCAGCAGAGCGCAGATACCAAATACTGTCCTTCTAGTGTA
GCCGTAGTTAGGCCACCACTTCAAGAACTCTGTAGCACCGCCTACATACCTCGCTCTGCTAATCCTGTTA
CCAGTGGCTGCTGCCAGTGGCGATAAGTCGTGTCTTACCGGGTTGGACTCAAGACGATAGTTACCGGATA
AGGCGCAGCGGTCGGGCTGAACGGGGGGTTCGTGCACACAGCCCAGCTTGGAGCGAACGACCTACACCGA
ACTGAGATACCTACAGCGTGAGCATTGAGAAAGCGCCACGCTTCCCGAAGGGAGAAAGGCGGACAGGTAT
CCGGTAAGCGGCAGGGTCGGAACAGGAGAGCGCACGAGGGAGCTTCCAGGGGGAAACGCCTGGTATCTTT
ATAGTCCTGTCGGGTTTCGCCACCTCTGACTTGAGCGTCGATTTTTGTGATGCTCGTCAGGGGGGCGGAG
CCTATGGAAAAACGCCAGCAACGCGGCCTTTTTACGGTTCCTGGCCTTTTGCTGGCCTTTTGCTCACATG
TT
Features (pLannotate 1.2.2; 15 found; start..end, strand, type, name):
    121..213     +  CDS            lacI (fragment): lac repressor; lacI; The lac repressor binds to the lac operator to inhibit transcription in E. coli. This inhibition can be relieved by adding lactose or isopropyl-β-D-thiogalactopyranoside (IPTG).
    268..295     -  terminator     rrnB T2 terminator: transcription terminator T2 from the E. coli rrnB gene
    427..470     +  terminator     rrnB T1 terminator: Escherichia coli rrnB; transcription terminator T1 from the E. coli rrnB gene
    517..553     -  CDS            lacZα (fragment): LacZα fragment of β-galactosidase; lacZ fragment
    624..747     -  protein_bind   attR3: mutant version of attR; recombination site for the Gateway® LR reaction LR Clonase™
    757..777     +  CDS            lacZα (fragment): LacZα fragment of β-galactosidase; lacZ fragment
    793..927     -  polyA_signal   SV40 poly(A) signal: SV40 polyadenylation signal
    950..1033    -  CDS            large T antigen (fragment): large T antigen from SV40 (simian virus 40)
   1112..1179    -  misc_RNA       tracrRNA (fragment): trans-activating CRISPR RNA for the Streptococcus pyogenes CRISPR/Cas9 system
   1653..1720    -  misc_RNA       tracrRNA (fragment): trans-activating CRISPR RNA for the Streptococcus pyogenes CRISPR/Cas9 system
   2171..2191    -  protein_bind   attB3: mutant version of attB; core recombination site for the Gateway® BP reaction BP Clonase™
   2182..2267    -  protein_bind   attL1 (fragment): mutant version of attL; recombination site for the Gateway® LR reaction LR Clonase™
   2304..2322    -  promoter       T7 promoter: promoter for bacteriophage T7 RNA polymerase
   2456..3265    +  CDS            KanR: aminoglycoside phosphotransferase; aph(3')-Ia; confers resistance to kanamycin in bacteria or G418 (Geneticin®) in eukaryotes
   3412..4000    +  rep_origin     ori: high-copy-number ColE1/pMB1/pBR322/pUC origin of replication
