[The description below was written by a language model from this plasmid's Addgene catalogue record and pLannotate feature annotations shown in this document.]
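Description:
p3E-U6a-U6c-sod2 guide is a roughly 4 kb Gateway-style 3' entry clone (the "p3E" naming follows multisite Gateway/Tol2kit convention) built on the p3E-U6a-U6c backbone and catalogued as a CRISPR vector. It is propagated in E. coli as a high-copy plasmid from a ColE1/pUC-type origin and selected with kanamycin through an aminoglycoside phosphotransferase (KanR) gene. Upstream rrnB T1 and T2 terminators insulate the cloning region from read-through bacterial transcription. The short lacI, lacZα and T7 promoter annotations are backbone remnants typical of pDONR-derived entry vectors.

The payload is a pair of guide RNA expression units targeting zebrafish sod2. According to the record, U6a and U6c promoters each drive one guide, and the 38 bp insert size fits two short protospacers, which were introduced by In-Fusion cloning. The automated annotation does not label the U6 promoters themselves. It does detect two Streptococcus pyogenes tracrRNA-derived scaffold segments about 540 bp apart on the same strand, consistent with two tandem sgRNA cassettes with a promoter preceding each. An SV40 polyadenylation signal lies next to the cassettes, where in a 3' entry clone it would terminate the upstream ORF after assembly. The whole region is flanked by Gateway recombination sites, annotated as attR3 and attB3/attL-type fragments.

These sites allow LR recombination with compatible 5' and middle entry clones into a destination vector, so that the ubiquitously transcribed guides can be combined with a separately supplied promoter and Cas9 cassette. The associated publication used this approach for neutrophil-specific gene knockout in zebrafish, examining how mitochondrial function affects neutrophil motility. No Cas9 coding sequence is present in this plasmid.
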