Addgene plasmid #107604: p3E-U6a-U6c-sod2 guide
Purpose: An entry vector with U6a and U6c promoter driving sod2 guide RNAs expression
Depositing lab: Qing Deng. Depositing organization: Purdue University. Publication: Neutrophil-specific knockout demonstrates a role for mitochondria in regulating neutrophil motility in zebrafish. Zhou W, Cao L, Jeffries J, Zhu X, Staiger CJ, Deng Q. Dis Model Mech. 2018 Mar 28;11(3). pii: dmm.033027. doi: 10.1242/dmm.033027. PubMed 29590639.
Backbone
  Vector backbone: p3E-U6a-U6c
  Backbone manufacturer: Qing Deng
  Backbone size w/o insert (bp): 4000
  Total vector size (bp): 4000
  Vector type: CRISPR
Growth in bacteria
  Bacterial resistance: Kanamycin, 50 μg/mL
  Growth temperature: 37°C
  Growth strain: DH5alpha
  Copy number: High Copy
Gene/Insert
  Gene/Insert name: sod2 guide RNA sequences
  Species: D. rerio (zebrafish)
  Insert size (bp): 38
Terms and licenses: Academic/Nonprofit Terms; Industry Terms: Not Available to Industry
Depositor comments: infusion cloning was used
How to cite: p3E-U6a-U6c-sod2 guide was a gift from Qing Deng (Addgene plasmid # 107604 ; http://n2t.net/addgene:107604 ; RRID:Addgene_107604)
